Addgene plasmid #108696: pGEX6P1‐Afu‐rnhBΔPIP
Purpose: For expression in E. coli, and affinity purification of N-terminally GST-tagged Archaeoglobus fulgidus RNase HII with C-terminal PIP box deletion
Depositing lab: Andrew Jackson & Martin Reijns. Depositing organization: University of Edinburgh. Publication: PCNA directs type 2 RNase H activity on DNA replication and repair substrates. Bubeck D, Reijns MA, Graham SC, Astell KR, Jones EY, Jackson AP. Nucleic Acids Res. 2011 May;39(9):3652-66. doi: 10.1093/nar/gkq980. Epub 2011 Jan 17. PubMed 21245041.
Backbone
  Vector backbone: pGEX6P1
  Backbone manufacturer: Amersham
  Backbone size w/o insert (bp): 4984
  Total vector size (bp): 5579
  Vector type: Bacterial Expression
Growth in bacteria
  Bacterial resistance: Ampicillin, 100 μg/mL
  Growth temperature: 37°C
  Growth strain: DH5alpha
  Copy number: High Copy
Gene/Insert
  Gene/Insert name: rnhB
  Species: Archaeoglobus fulgidus
  Insert size (bp): 597
  Mutation: C-terminal truncation (7aa) removing PIP box
  Promoter: tac
  Tag / fusion protein: GST (N terminal on insert)
  Cloning method: Restriction Enzyme; 5′ cloning site SalI (not destroyed); 3′ cloning site NotI (not destroyed)
  Sequencing primers: 5′ GGGCTGGCAAGCCACGTTTGGTG; 3′ CCGGGAGCTGCATGTGTCAGAGG
Terms and licenses: Academic/Nonprofit Terms; Industry Terms: Not Available to Industry
How to cite: pGEX6P1‐Afu‐rnhBΔPIP was a gift from Andrew Jackson & Martin Reijns (Addgene plasmid # 108696 ; http://n2t.net/addgene:108696 ; RRID:Addgene_108696)
