[The description below was written by a language model from this plasmid's Addgene catalogue record and pLannotate feature annotations shown in this document.]
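Description:
pGEX6P1‐Afu‐rnhBΔPIP is a 5,579 bp bacterial expression plasmid built on the pGEX6P1 backbone for producing a GST fusion protein in E. coli. It replicates from a high-copy ColE1/pMB1-type origin and is selected with ampicillin through the β-lactamase (AmpR) gene and its own promoter. The backbone also carries lacI under its native promoter, so the plasmid supplies its own lac repressor. Short annotated remnants (rop and bom fragments, a lac promoter/operator with lacZα, and a yciV fragment spanning the sequence origin) are backbone leftovers and not functional parts of the expression design.

The payload is the rnhB gene of the archaeon Archaeoglobus fulgidus, encoding RNase HII, a type 2 RNase H endonuclease that degrades the RNA strand of RNA-DNA hybrids. The roughly 600 bp insert was cloned between SalI and NotI sites, both retained, downstream of the Schistosoma japonicum glutathione S-transferase coding sequence, placing GST at the N-terminus. This version lacks the last seven C-terminal amino acids, which removes the PIP box, the motif through which proteins bind the sliding clamp PCNA. Transcription is driven by the strong hybrid tac promoter followed by a lac operator, so expression is held off by LacI and induced with IPTG. A short linker lies between GST and the insert. The feature table does not annotate it, although pGEX-6P vectors normally encode a protease cleavage site there for tag removal.

The plasmid is intended for expression and glutathione-affinity purification of the PIP-deleted enzyme. Such a protein would suit comparison with full-length RNase HII when studying how PCNA interaction affects type 2 RNase H activity.
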