Features (pLannotate 1.2.2; 17 found; start..end, strand, type, name):
     96..124     +  promoter       tac promoter: strong E. coli promoter; hybrid between the trp and lac UV5 promoters
    132..148     +  protein_bind   lac operator: The lac repressor binds to the lac operator to inhibit transcription in E. coli. This inhibition can be relieved by adding lactose or isopropyl-β-D-thiogalactopyranoside (IPTG). lac repressor encoded by lacI
    171..824     +  CDS            GST26_SCHJA: Experimental evidence at protein level: Swiss-Prot protein existence level 1. GST isoenzymes appear to play a central role in the parasite detoxification system. Other functions are also suspected including a role in increasing the solubility of haematin in the parasite gut. From Schistosoma japonicum (Blood fluke).
    885..1478    +  CDS            rnhB: RNH2_ARCFU - Experimental evidence at protein level: Swiss-Prot protein existence level 1. Endonuclease that specifically degrades the RNA of RNA-DNA hybrids. From Archaeoglobus fulgidus (strain ATCC 49558 / VC-16 / DSM 4304 / JCM 9628 / NBRC 100126).
   1509..1548    +  CDS            rop (fragment): Rop protein, which maintains plasmids at low copy number; rop
   1650..1690    +  misc_feature   bom (fragment): basis of mobility region from pBR322
   1795..1899    +  promoter       AmpR promoter: bla
   1900..2760    +  CDS            AmpR: β-lactamase; bla; confers resistance to ampicillin, carbenicillin, and related antibiotics
   2931..3519    +  rep_origin     ori: high-copy-number ColE1/pMB1/pBR322/pUC origin of replication
   3705..3756    -  misc_feature   bom (fragment): basis of mobility region from pBR322
   3763..3840    +  promoter       lacI promoter: lacI
   3841..4923    +  CDS            lacI: lac repressor; lacI; The lac repressor binds to the lac operator to inhibit transcription in E. coli. This inhibition can be relieved by adding lactose or isopropyl-β-D-thiogalactopyranoside (IPTG).
   4936..4957    +  protein_bind   CAP binding site: CAP binding activates transcription in the presence of cAMP. E. coli catabolite activator protein
   4972..5002    +  promoter       lac promoter: promoter for the E. coli lac operon
   5010..5026    +  protein_bind   lac operator: The lac repressor binds to the lac operator to inhibit transcription in E. coli. This inhibition can be relieved by adding lactose or isopropyl-β-D-thiogalactopyranoside (IPTG). lac repressor encoded by lacI
   5046..5219    +  CDS            lacZα: LacZα fragment of β-galactosidase; lacZ fragment
   5483..20      -  CDS            yciV (fragment) (across the origin): RNAAM_ECOLI - Also known as trpH From Escherichia coli (strain K12).
>Addgene plasmid #108696 | pGEX6P1‐Afu‐rnhBΔPIP | addgene full sequence | sequence record 208999 | Addgene NGS Result
GCATAATTCGTGTCGCTCAAGGCGCACTCCCGTTCTGGATAATGTTTTTTGCGCCGACATCATAACGGTT
CTGGCAAATATTCTGAAATGAGCTGTTGACAATTAATCATCGGCTCGTATAATGTGTGGAATTGTGAGCG
GATAACAATTTCACACAGGAAACAGTATTCATGTCCCCTATACTAGGTTATTGGAAAATTAAGGGCCTTG
TGCAACCCACTCGACTTCTTTTGGAATATCTTGAAGAAAAATATGAAGAGCATTTGTATGAGCGCGATGA
AGGTGATAAATGGCGAAACAAAAAGTTTGAATTGGGTTTGGAGTTTCCCAATCTTCCTTATTATATTGAT
GGTGATGTTAAATTAACACAGTCTATGGCCATCATACGTTATATAGCTGACAAGCACAACATGTTGGGTG
GTTGTCCAAAAGAGCGTGCAGAGATTTCAATGCTTGAAGGAGCGGTTTTGGATATTAGATACGGTGTTTC
GAGAATTGCATATAGTAAAGACTTTGAAACTCTCAAAGTTGATTTTCTTAGCAAGCTACCTGAAATGCTG
AAAATGTTCGAAGATCGTTTATGTCATAAAACATATTTAAATGGTGATCATGTAACCCATCCTGACTTCA
TGTTGTATGACGCTCTTGATGTTGTTTTATACATGGACCCAATGTGCCTGGATGCGTTCCCAAAATTAGT
TTGTTTTAAAAAACGTATTGAAGCTATCCCACAAATTGATAAGTACTTGAAATCCAGCAAGTATATAGCA
TGGCCTTTGCAGGGCTGGCAAGCCACGTTTGGTGGTGGCGACCATCCTCCAAAATCGGATCTGGAAGTTC
TGTTCCAGGGGCCCCTGGGATCCCCGGAATTCCCGGGTCGACTCATGAAGGCAGGCATCGATGAGGCTGG
AAAGGGCTGCGTCATCGGCCCACTGGTTGTTGCAGGAGTGGCTTGCAGCGATGAGGATAGGCTGAGAAAG
CTTGGTGTGAAAGACTCCAAAAAGCTAAGTCAGGGGAGGAGAGAGGAACTAGCCGAGGAAATAAGGAAAA
TCTGCAGAACGGAGGTTTTGAAAGTTTCTCCCGAAAATCTCGACGAAAGGATGGCTGCTAAAACCATAAA
CGAGATTTTGAAGGAGTGCTACGCTGAAATAATTCTCAGGCTGAAGCCGGAAATTGCTTATGTTGACAGT
CCTGATGTGATTCCCGAGAGACTTTCGAGGGAGCTTGAGGAGATTACGGGGTTGAGAGTTGTGGCCGAGC
ACAAGGCGGACGAGAAGTATCCCCTGGTAGCTGCGGCTTCAATCATCGCAAAGGTGGAAAGGGAGCGGGA
GATTGAGAGGCTGAAAGAAAAATTCGGGGATTTCGGCAGCGGCTATGCGAGCGATCCGAGGACAAGAGAA
GTGCTGAAGGAGTGGATAGCTTCAGGCAGAATTCCGAGCTGCGTGAGAATGCGCTGGAAGACGGTGTCAA
ATCTGAGGTAAGCGGCCGCATCGTGACTGACTGACGATCTGCCTCGCGCGTTTCGGTGATGACGGTGAAA
ACCTCTGACACATGCAGCTCCCGGAGACGGTCACAGCTTGTCTGTAAGCGGATGCCGGGAGCAGACAAGC
CCGTCAGGGCGCGTCAGCGGGTGTTGGCGGGTGTCGGGGCGCAGCCATGACCCAGTCACGTAGCGATAGC
GGAGTGTATAATTCTTGAAGACGAAAGGGCCTCGTGATACGCCTATTTTTATAGGTTAATGTCATGATAA
TAATGGTTTCTTAGACGTCAGGTGGCACTTTTCGGGGAAATGTGCGCGGAACCCCTATTTGTTTATTTTT
CTAAATACATTCAAATATGTATCCGCTCATGAGACAATAACCCTGATAAATGCTTCAATAATATTGAAAA
AGGAAGAGTATGAGTATTCAACATTTCCGTGTCGCCCTTATTCCCTTTTTTGCGGCATTTTGCCTTCCTG
TTTTTGCTCACCCAGAAACGCTGGTGAAAGTAAAAGATGCTGAAGATCAGTTGGGTGCACGAGTGGGTTA
CATCGAACTGGATCTCAACAGCGGTAAGATCCTTGAGAGTTTTCGCCCCGAAGAACGTTTTCCAATGATG
AGCACTTTTAAAGTTCTGCTATGTGGCGCGGTATTATCCCGTGTTGACGCCGGGCAAGAGCAACTCGGTC
GCCGCATACACTATTCTCAGAATGACTTGGTTGAGTACTCACCAGTCACAGAAAAGCATCTTACGGATGG
CATGACAGTAAGAGAATTATGCAGTGCTGCCATAACCATGAGTGATAACACTGCGGCCAACTTACTTCTG
ACAACGATCGGAGGACCGAAGGAGCTAACCGCTTTTTTGCACAACATGGGGGATCATGTAACTCGCCTTG
ATCGTTGGGAACCGGAGCTGAATGAAGCCATACCAAACGACGAGCGTGACACCACGATGCCTGCAGCAAT
GGCAACAACGTTGCGCAAACTATTAACTGGCGAACTACTTACTCTAGCTTCCCGGCAACAATTAATAGAC
TGGATGGAGGCGGATAAAGTTGCAGGACCACTTCTGCGCTCGGCCCTTCCGGCTGGCTGGTTTATTGCTG
ATAAATCTGGAGCCGGTGAGCGTGGGTCTCGCGGTATCATTGCAGCACTGGGGCCAGATGGTAAGCCCTC
CCGTATCGTAGTTATCTACACGACGGGGAGTCAGGCAACTATGGATGAACGAAATAGACAGATCGCTGAG
ATAGGTGCCTCACTGATTAAGCATTGGTAACTGTCAGACCAAGTTTACTCATATATACTTTAGATTGATT
TAAAACTTCATTTTTAATTTAAAAGGATCTAGGTGAAGATCCTTTTTGATAATCTCATGACCAAAATCCC
TTAACGTGAGTTTTCGTTCCACTGAGCGTCAGACCCCGTAGAAAAGATCAAAGGATCTTCTTGAGATCCT
TTTTTTCTGCGCGTAATCTGCTGCTTGCAAACAAAAAAACCACCGCTACCAGCGGTGGTTTGTTTGCCGG
ATCAAGAGCTACCAACTCTTTTTCCGAAGGTAACTGGCTTCAGCAGAGCGCAGATACCAAATACTGTCCT
TCTAGTGTAGCCGTAGTTAGGCCACCACTTCAAGAACTCTGTAGCACCGCCTACATACCTCGCTCTGCTA
ATCCTGTTACCAGTGGCTGCTGCCAGTGGCGATAAGTCGTGTCTTACCGGGTTGGACTCAAGACGATAGT
TACCGGATAAGGCGCAGCGGTCGGGCTGAACGGGGGGTTCGTGCACACAGCCCAGCTTGGAGCGAACGAC
CTACACCGAACTGAGATACCTACAGCGTGAGCTATGAGAAAGCGCCACGCTTCCCGAAGGGAGAAAGGCG
GACAGGTATCCGGTAAGCGGCAGGGTCGGAACAGGAGAGCGCACGAGGGAGCTTCCAGGGGGAAACGCCT
GGTATCTTTATAGTCCTGTCGGGTTTCGCCACCTCTGACTTGAGCGTCGATTTTTGTGATGCTCGTCAGG
GGGGCGGAGCCTATGGAAAAACGCCAGCAACGCGGCCTTTTTACGGTTCCTGGCCTTTTGCTGGCCTTTT
GCTCACATGTTCTTTCCTGCGTTATCCCCTGATTCTGTGGATAACCGTATTACCGCCTTTGAGTGAGCTG
ATACCGCTCGCCGCAGCCGAACGACCGAGCGCAGCGAGTCAGTGAGCGAGGAAGCGGAAGAGCGCCTGAT
GCGGTATTTTCTCCTTACGCATCTGTGCGGTATTTCACACCGCATAAATTCCGACACCATCGAATGGCGC
AAAACCTTTCGCGGTATGGCATGATAGCGCCCGGAAGAGAGTCAATTCAGGGTGGTGAATGTGAAACCAG
TAACGTTATACGATGTCGCAGAGTATGCCGGTGTCTCTTATCAGACCGTTTCCCGCGTGGTGAACCAGGC
CAGCCACGTTTCTGCGAAAACGCGGGAAAAAGTGGAAGCGGCGATGGCGGAGCTGAATTACATTCCCAAC
CGCGTGGCACAACAACTGGCGGGCAAACAGTCGTTGCTGATTGGCGTTGCCACCTCCAGTCTGGCCCTGC
ACGCGCCGTCGCAAATTGTCGCGGCGATTAAATCTCGCGCCGATCAACTGGGTGCCAGCGTGGTGGTGTC
GATGGTAGAACGAAGCGGCGTCGAAGCCTGTAAAGCGGCGGTGCACAATCTTCTCGCGCAACGCGTCAGT
GGGCTGATCATTAACTATCCGCTGGATGACCAGGATGCCATTGCTGTGGAAGCTGCCTGCACTAATGTTC
CGGCGTTATTTCTTGATGTCTCTGACCAGACACCCATCAACAGTATTATTTTCTCCCATGAAGACGGTAC
GCGACTGGGCGTGGAGCATCTGGTCGCATTGGGTCACCAGCAAATCGCGCTGTTAGCGGGCCCATTAAGT
TCTGTCTCGGCGCGTCTGCGTCTGGCTGGCTGGCATAAATATCTCACTCGCAATCAAATTCAGCCGATAG
CGGAACGGGAAGGCGACTGGAGTGCCATGTCCGGTTTTCAACAAACCATGCAAATGCTGAATGAGGGCAT
CGTTCCCACTGCGATGCTGGTTGCCAACGATCAGATGGCGCTGGGCGCAATGCGCGCCATTACCGAGTCC
GGGCTGCGCGTTGGTGCGGATATCTCGGTAGTGGGATACGACGATACCGAAGACAGCTCATGTTATATCC
CGCCGTTAACCACCATCAAACAGGATTTTCGCCTGCTGGGGCAAACCAGCGTGGACCGCTTGCTGCAACT
CTCTCAGGGCCAGGCGGTGAAGGGCAATCAGCTGTTGCCCGTCTCACTGGTGAAAAGAAAAACCACGCTA
GCGCCCAATACGCAAACCGCCTCTCCCCGCGCGTTGGCCGATTCATTAATGCAGCTGGCACGACAGGTTT
CCCGACTGGAAAGCGGGCAGTGAGCGCAACGCAATTAATGTAAGTTAGCTCACTCATTAGGCACCCCAGG
CTTTACACTTTATGCTTCCGGCTCGTATGTTGTGTGGAATTGTGAGCGGATAACAATTTCACACAGGAAA
CAGCTATGACCATGATTACGGATTCACTGGCCGTCGTTTTACAACGTCGTGACTGGGAAAACCCTGGCGT
TACCCAACTTAATCGCCTTGCAGCACATCCCCCTTTCGCCAGCTGGCGTAATAGCGAAGAGGCCCGCACC
GATCGCCCTTCCCAACAGTTGCGCAGCCTGAATGGCGAATGGCGCTTTGCCTGGTTTCCGGCACCAGAAG
CGGTGCCGGAAAGCTGGCTGGAGTGCGATCTTCCTGAGGCCGATACTGTCGTCGTCCCCTCAAACTGGCA
GATGCACGGTTACGATGCGCCCATCTACACCAACGTGACCTATCCCATTACGGTCAATCCGCCGTTTGTT
CCCACGGAGAATCCGACGGGTTGTTACTCGCTCACATTTAATGTTGATGAAAGCTGGCTACAGGAAGGCC
AGACGCGAATTATTTTTGATGGCGTTGGAATTAGCTTATCGACTGCACGGTGCACCAATGCTTCTGGCGT
CAGGCAGCCATCGGAAGCTGTGGTATGGCTGTGCAGGTCGTAAATCACT
